>Addgene plasmid #58082 | tdTomato-Clathrin-15 | depositor partial sequence | sequence record 89219 | insert sequence
TGACGTCAGTCCGCTAGCGTACCGGGTCGCCACCATGGTGAGCAAGGGCGAGGAGGTCATCAAAGAGTTC
ATGCGCTTCAAGGTGCGCATGGAGGGCTCCATGAACGGCCACGAGTTCGAGATCGAGGGCGAGGGCGAGG
GCCGCCCCTACGAGGGCACCCAGACCGCCAAGCTGAAGGTGACCAAGGGCGGCCCCCTGCCCTTCGCCTG
GGACATCCTGTCCCCCCAGTTCATGTACGGCTCCAAGGCGTACGTGAAGCACCCCGCCGACATCCCCGAT
TACAAGAAGCTGTCCTTCCCCGAGGGCTTCAAGTGGGAGCGCGTGATGAACTTCGAGGACGGCGGTCTGG
TGACCGTGACCCAGGACTCCTCCCTGCAGGACGGCACGCTGATCTACAAGGTGAAGATGCGCGGCACCAA
CTTCCCCCCCGACGGCCCCGTAATGCAGAAGAAGACCATGGGCTGGGAGGCCTCCACCGAGCGCCTGTAC
CCCCGCGACGGCGTGCTGAAGGGCGAGATCCACCAGGCCCTGAAGCTGAAGGACGGCGGCCACTACCTGG
TGGAGTTCAAGACCATCTACATGGCCAAGAAGCCCGTGCAACTGCCCGGCTACTACTACGTGGACACCAA
GCTGGACATCACCTCCCACAACGAGGACTACACCATCGTGGAACAGTACGAGCGCTCCGAGGGCCGCCAC
CACCTGTTCCTGGGGCATGGCACCGGCAGCACCGGCAGCGGCAGCTCCGGCACCGCCTCCTCCGAGGACA
ACAACATGGCCGTCATCAAAGAGTTCATGCGCTTCAAGGTGCGCATGGAGGGCTCCATGAACGGCCACGA
GTTCGAGATCGAGGGCGAGGGCGAGGGCCGCCCCTACGAGGGCACCCAGACCGCCAAGCTGAAGGTGACC
AAGGGCGGCCCCCTGCCCTTCGCCTGGGACATCCTGTCCCCCCAGTTCATGTACGGCTCCAAGGCGTACG
TGAAGCACCCCGCCGACATCCCCGATTACAAGAAGCTGTCCTTCCCCGAGGGCTTCAAGTGGGAGCGCGT
GATGAACTTCGAGGACGGCGGTCTGGTGACCGTGACCCAGGACTCCTCCCTGCAGGACGGCACGCTGATC
TACAAGGTGAAGATGCGCGGCACCAACTTCCCCCCCGACGGCCCCGTAATGCAGAAGAAGACCATGGGCT
GGGAGGCCTCCACCGAGCGCCTGTACCCCCGCGACGGCGTGCTGAAGGGCGAGATCCACCAGGCCCTGAA
GCTGAAGGACGGCGGCCACTACCTGGTGGAGTTCAAGACCATCTACATGGCCAAGAAGCCCGTGCAACTG
CCCGGCTACTACTACGTGGACACCAAGCTGGACATCACCTCCCACAACGAGGACTACACCATCGTGGAAC
AGTACGAGCGCTCCGAGGGCCGCCACCACCTGTTCCTGTACGGCATGGACGAGCTGTACAAGTCCGGACT
CAGATCTCGAGCTCAAGCTTCGAATTCTGCAGTCGACATGGCTGATGACTTTGGCTTCTTCTCGTCGTCG
GAGAGTGGTGCCCCGGAGGCGGCGGAGGAGGACCCGGCGGCCGCCTTCCTGGCCCAGCAGGAGAGCGAGA
TTGCAGGCATAGAGAACGACGAGGGCTTCGGGGCACCTGCCGGCAGCCATGCGGCCCCCGCACAGCCGGG
CCCCACGAGTGGGGCTGGTTCTGAGGACATGGGGACCACAGTCAATGGAGATGTGTTTCAGGAGGCCAAC
GGTCCTGCTGATGGCTACGCAGCCATTGCCCAGGCTGACAGGCTGACCCAGGAGCCTGAGAGCATCCGCA
AGTGGCGAGAGGAGCAGAGGAAACGGCTGCAAGAGCTGGATGCTGCATCTAAGGTCACGGAACAGGAATG
GCGGGAGAAGGCCAAGAAGGACCTGGAGGAGTGGAACCAGCGCCAGAGTGAACAAGTAGAGAAGAACAAG
ATCAACAACCGGGCATCCGAGGAGGCTTTCGTGAAGGAATCCAAGGAGGAGACCCCAGGCACAGAGTGGG
AGAAGGTGGCCCAGCTATGTGACTTCAACCCCAAGAGCAGCAAGCAGTGCAAAGATGTGTCCCGCCTGCG
CTCGGTGCTCATGTCCCTGAAGCAGACGCCACTGTCCCGCTAGGGATCCACCGGATCTAGATAACTGATC
ATAATCAGCCATACCACATTG
