>Addgene plasmid #58082 | tdTomato-Clathrin-15 | addgene partial sequence | sequence record 108167 | tdTomato-Fwd 5'-ctgttcctgtacggcatgg-3'
ATCTCGAGCTCAAGCTTCGAATTCTGCAGTCGACATGGCTGATGACTTTGGCTTCTTCTCGTCGTCGGAG
AGTGGTGCCCCGGAGGCGGCGGAGGAGGACCCGGCGGCCGCCTTCCTGGCCCAGCAGGAGAGCGAGATTG
CAGGCATAGAGAACGACGAGGGCTTCGGGGCACCTGCCGGCAGCCATGCGGCCCCCGCACAGCCGGGCCC
CACGAGTGGGGCTGGTTCTGAGGACATGGGGACCACAGTCAATGGAGATGTGTTTCAGGAGGCCAACGGT
CCTGCTGATGGCTACGCAGCCATTGCCCAGGCTGACAGGCTGACCCAGGAGCCTGAGAGCATCCGCAAGT
GGCGAGAGGAGCAGAGGAAACGGCTGCAAGAGCTGGATGCTGCATCTAAGGTCACGGAACAGGAATGGCG
GGAGAAGGCCAAGAAGGACCTGGAGGAGTGGAACCAGCGCCAGAGTGAACAAGTAGAGAAGAACAAGATC
AACAACCGGGCATCCGAGGAGGCTTTCGTGAAGGAATCCAAGGAGGAGACCCCAGGCACAGAGTGGGAGA
AGGTGGCCCAGCTATGTGACTTCAACCCCAAGAGCAGCAAGCAGTGCAAAGATGTGTCCCGCCTGCGCTC
GGTGCTCATGTCCCTGAAGCAGACGCCACTGTCCCGCTAGGGATCCACCGGATCTAGATAACTGATCATA
ATCAGCCATACCACATTTGTAGAGGTTTTACTTGCTTTAAAAAACCTCCCACACCTCCCCCTGAACCTGA
AACATAAAATGAATGCAATTGTTGTTGTTAACTTGTTTATTGCAGCTTATAATGGTTACAAATAAAGCAA
TAGCATCACAAATTTCACAAATAAAGCATTTTTTTCACTGCATTCTAGTTGTG
