[The description below was written by a language model from this plasmid's Addgene catalogue record.]
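Description:
tdTomato-Clathrin-15 is a mammalian expression plasmid that produces human clathrin light chain B (CLTB, also known as LCB) fused to the red fluorescent protein tdTomato. It is built on a tdTomato vector backbone of about 4.75 kb (excluding the insert). The plasmid is maintained at high copy number in E. coli under kanamycin selection. It also carries a neomycin resistance marker, so transfected mammalian cells can be selected with G418 and stable lines can be generated. The record does not list the origin of replication or provide a feature table, so the detailed layout of the backbone cannot be confirmed here.

Expression of the fusion is driven by the CMV promoter, a strong constitutive promoter in most mammalian cell lines. The listed 3′ sequencing primer suggests that an SV40 polyadenylation signal terminates the transcript. tdTomato is a tandem-dimer fluorescent protein that behaves as a single, bright tagging unit, and the record gives its excitation peak as 554 nm and its emission peak as 581 nm. The record does not state explicitly which end of clathrin carries the tag, what the "15" in the name means, or how the insert was cloned.

The stated purpose is localization to clathrin vesicles. The fusion is intended to incorporate into clathrin coats, marking clathrin-coated pits and vesicles for fluorescence microscopy. This supports uses such as live-cell imaging of endocytosis and vesicle trafficking, alone or alongside spectrally distinct fluorescent markers.
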