Addgene plasmid #58082: tdTomato-Clathrin-15
Purpose: Localization: Clathrin Vesicles, Excitation: 554, Emission: 581
Depositing lab: Michael Davidson. Depositing organization: Florida State University, Tallahassee.
Backbone
  Vector backbone: tdTomato
  Backbone size w/o insert (bp): 4750
  Vector type: Mammalian Expression
  Selectable markers: Neomycin (select with G418)
Growth in bacteria
  Bacterial resistance: Kanamycin, 50 μg/mL
  Growth temperature: 37°C
  Growth strain: DH5alpha
  Copy number: High Copy
Gene/Insert
  Gene/Insert name: Clathrin (alt name: NM_001834.2)
  Species: H. sapiens (human)
  Entrez Gene: CLTB (a.k.a. LCB)
  Promoter: CMV
  Tag / fusion protein: tdTomato
  Cloning method: Unknown
  Sequencing primers: 5′ CMV-F; 3′ SV40pA-R
Terms and licenses: Academic/Nonprofit Terms; Industry Terms: Not Available to Industry
Depositor comments: . Excitation = 554; Emission = 581
How to cite: tdTomato-Clathrin-15 was a gift from Michael Davidson (Addgene plasmid # 58082 ; http://n2t.net/addgene:58082 ; RRID:Addgene_58082)
